Addgene plasmid #189736: pLVX-CMV-Galpha-i2 ONE-GO
Purpose: GPCR/G protein BRET biosensor
Depositing lab: Mikel Garcia-Marcos. Depositing organization: Boston University Medical Campus. Publication: Direct interrogation of context-dependent GPCR activity with a universal biosensor platform. Janicot R, Maziarz M, Park JC, Zhao J, Luebbers A, Green E, Philibert CE, Zhang H, Layne MD, Wu JC, Garcia-Marcos M. Cell. 2024 Feb 16:S0092-8674(24)00065-5. doi: 10.1016/j.cell.2024.01.028. PubMed 38412860.
Backbone
  Vector backbone: pLVX-IRES-Hygro
  Vector type: Lentiviral
Growth in bacteria
  Bacterial resistance: Ampicillin, 100 μg/mL
  Growth temperature: 37°C
  Growth strain: NEB Stable
  Copy number: High Copy
Gene/Insert 1
  Gene/Insert name: Galpha-i2 ONE-GO
  Species: R. norvegicus (rat)
  Cloning method: Gibson Cloning
Gene/Insert 2
  Gene/Insert name: GNAI2
  Species: R. norvegicus (rat)
  Entrez Gene: Gnai2 (a.k.a. Galphai2, Hg1c)
Terms and licenses: Academic/Nonprofit Terms; Industry Terms: Not Available to Industry
How to cite: pLVX-CMV-Galpha-i2 ONE-GO was a gift from Mikel Garcia-Marcos (Addgene plasmid # 189736 ; http://n2t.net/addgene:189736 ; RRID:Addgene_189736)
