[The description below was written by a language model from this plasmid's Addgene catalogue record and pLannotate feature annotations shown in this document.]
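Description:
pLVX-CMV-Galpha-i2 ONE-GO is an HIV-1-based lentiviral transfer plasmid built on the pLVX-IRES-Hygro backbone that encodes a single-vector BRET biosensor for GPCR/G protein activity. It is propagated in E. coli through a high-copy ColE1/pUC origin with ampicillin selection (AmpR). The viral portion carries two LTRs (both annotated by the software as truncated 5' LTRs, with flanking nef-derived sequence), the Ψ packaging signal with a gag fragment, the RRE for Rev-dependent nuclear export, the cPPT/CTS, and a WPRE upstream of the 3' LTR to enhance transcript expression. These elements allow the cassette to be packaged into lentiviral particles and integrated into target cells. No hygromycin resistance gene appears in the feature table. The position downstream of the IRES is instead occupied by a biosensor component, so the record shows no mammalian selection marker.

The payload is a bicistronic cassette driven by the CMV enhancer/promoter. The first cistron is rat Gαi2 (Gnai2) interrupted by an internal yellow fluorescent protein annotated as Citrine. The annotation therefore shows an N-terminal GNAI2 fragment, the fluorescent protein spanning the sequence origin, and a C-terminal Gnai2 fragment. An EMCV IRES then directs translation of a second protein that begins with a Src-type N-myristoylation signal for membrane anchoring and ends in NanoLuc luciferase. About 100 nt between these two features are unannotated, and the record does not identify what they encode. The fluorescent Gα subunit and the membrane-tethered luciferase presumably serve as BRET acceptor and donor. The construct is intended for reporting Gαi2-linked GPCR activity, and lentiviral delivery should extend its use to cells that are difficult to transfect.
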