Features (pLannotate 1.2.2; 27 found; start..end, strand, type, name):
    376..1104    +  CDS            Gnai2 (fragment): GNAI2_RAT - Also known as Gnai-2. Experimental evidence at protein level: Swiss-Prot protein existence level 1. Guanine nucleotide-binding proteins (G proteins) are involved as modulators or transducers in various transmembrane signaling systems. The G(i) proteins are involved in hormonal regulation of adenylate cyclase: they inhibit the cyclase in response to beta- adrenergic stimuli. May play a role in cell division. From Rattus norvegicus (Rat).
   1229..1691    +  misc_feature   IRES: internal ribosome entry site (IRES) of the encephalomyocarditis virus (EMCV)
   1715..1735    +  CDS            myr: N-myristoylation signal from Src kinase (Pellman et al., 1985; Kaplan et al., 1988)
   1841..2356    +  CDS            Nluc: NanoLuc® luciferase human codon-optimized
   2370..2958    +  misc_feature   WPRE: woodchuck hepatitis virus posttranscriptional regulatory element
   2975..3493    +  CDS            nef (fragment): NEF_HV1BR - Experimental evidence at protein level: Swiss-Prot protein existence level 1. Extracellular Nef protein targets CD4(+) T-lymphocytes for apoptosis by interacting with CXCR4 surface receptors (PubMed:14990729). From Human immunodeficiency virus type 1 group M subtype B (isolate BRU/LAI) (HIV-1).
   3541..3798    +  LTR            5' LTR (truncated): truncated 5' long terminal repeat (LTR) from HIV-1
   3950..3966    -  protein_bind   lac operator: The lac repressor binds to the lac operator to inhibit transcription in E. coli. This inhibition can be relieved by adding lactose or isopropyl-β-D-thiogalactopyranoside (IPTG). lac repressor encoded by lacI
   3974..4004    -  promoter       lac promoter: promoter for the E. coli lac operon
   4019..4040    -  protein_bind   CAP binding site: CAP binding activates transcription in the presence of cAMP. E. coli catabolite activator protein
   4053..4145    -  CDS            lacI (fragment): lac repressor; lacI; The lac repressor binds to the lac operator to inhibit transcription in E. coli. This inhibition can be relieved by adding lactose or isopropyl-β-D-thiogalactopyranoside (IPTG).
   4328..4916    -  rep_origin     ori: high-copy-number ColE1/pMB1/pBR322/pUC origin of replication
   5087..5947    -  CDS            AmpR: β-lactamase; bla; confers resistance to ampicillin, carbenicillin, and related antibiotics
   5948..6052    -  promoter       AmpR promoter: bla
   6100..6234    +  polyA_signal   SV40 poly(A) signal: SV40 polyadenylation signal
   6401..6730    +  CDS            nef (fragment): NEF_HV1BR - Experimental evidence at protein level: Swiss-Prot protein existence level 1. Extracellular Nef protein targets CD4(+) T-lymphocytes for apoptosis by interacting with CXCR4 surface receptors (PubMed:14990729). From Human immunodeficiency virus type 1 group M subtype B (isolate BRU/LAI) (HIV-1).
   6778..7035    +  LTR            5' LTR (truncated): truncated 5' long terminal repeat (LTR) from HIV-1
   7082..7207    +  misc_feature   HIV-1 Ψ: packaging signal of human immunodeficiency virus type 1
   7191..7529    +  CDS            HIV-1 gag (fragment): gag protein from human immunodeficiency virus 1; gag
   7704..7937    +  misc_feature   RRE: The Rev response element (RRE) of HIV-1 allows for Rev-dependent mRNA export from the nucleus to the cytoplasm.
   8314..8414    +  CDS            Rev (fragment): human immunodeficiency virus 1 (HIV-1) Rev protein; rev; enhances nuclear export of unspliced and incompletely spliced viral mRNAs
   8429..8544    +  misc_feature   cPPT/CTS: central polypurine tract and central termination sequence of HIV-1 (lacking the first T)
   8602..8905    +  enhancer       CMV enhancer: human cytomegalovirus immediate early enhancer
   8906..9109    +  promoter       CMV promoter: human cytomegalovirus (CMV) immediate early promoter
   9216..9235    -  misc_feature   MCS (fragment): pBluescript multiple cloning site
   9242..9625    +  CDS            GNAI2 (fragment): GNAI2_HUMAN - Also known as GNAI2B. Experimental evidence at protein level: Swiss-Prot protein existence level 1. [Isoform sGi2]: Regulates the cell surface density of dopamine receptors DRD2 by sequestrating them as an intracellular pool. From Homo sapiens (Human).
   9584..375     +  CDS            Citrine (across the origin): Citrine is a basic (constitutively fluorescent) yellow fluorescent protein published in 2001, derived from Aequorea victoria. It has moderate acid sensitivity.
>Addgene plasmid #189736 | pLVX-CMV-Galpha-i2 ONE-GO | addgene full sequence | sequence record 443801 | Addgene NGS Result
TTCGAGGGCGACACCCTGGTGAACCGCATCGAGCTGAAGGGCATCGACTTCAAGGAGGACGGCAACATCC
TGGGGCACAAGCTGGAGTACAACTACAACAGCCACAACGTCTATATCATGGCCGACAAGCAGAAGAACGG
CATCAAGGTGAACTTCAAGATCCGCCACAACATCGAGGACGGCAGCGTGCAGCTCGCCGACCACTACCAG
CAGAACACCCCCATCGGCGACGGCCCCGTGTTGCTGCCCGACAACCACTACCTGAGCTACCAGTCCGCCC
TGAGCAAAGACCCCAACGAGAAGCGCGATCACATGGTCCTGCTGGAGTTCGTGACCGCCGCCGGGATCAC
TCTCGGCATGGACGAGCTGTACAAGAGCGGCGAGGAACAAGGGATGTTGCCGGAAGATCTGTCAGGAGTG
ATTCGGCGGCTGTGGGCCGACCATGGAGTGCAAGCGTGCTTTGGGAGGAGCCGGGAATACCAACTGAACG
ATTCCGCCGCTTATTACTTGAACGACCTTGAGCGCATTGCTCAAAGCGATTATATTCCAACTCAACAAGA
TGTACTGAGAACACGCGTGAAGACAACAGGAATAGTAGAGACTCATTTCACGTTTAAGGATCTCCACTTT
AAAATGTTCGATGTTGGAGGACAACGATCTGAGCGCAAGAAGTGGATACACTGTTTTGAGGGCGTTACCG
CGATCATTTTCTGTGTTGCTTTGTCTGCATACGACCTCGTCTTGGCAGAGGATGAAGAAATGAATCGAAT
GCACGAATCCATGAAGTTGTTTGATTCTATATGCAACAATAAGTGGTTTACTGATACCAGCATCATACTT
TTCTTGAATAAAAAAGACTTGTTTGAGGAGAAGATAACACAGAGCCCACTTACGATTTGTTTCCCGGAGT
ATACGGGAGCGAACAAGTATGATGAAGCCGCAAGTTATATCCAATCCAAGTTTGAGGACCTGAATAAGAG
AAAAGACACAAAGGAGATTTACACACACTTCACCTGTGCCACTGACACTAAAAACGTCCAATTTGTTTTC
GACGCCGTTACCGATGTCATAATAAAAAATAACCTCAAAGACTGTGGTCTTTTTTAAGCGGCCGCCGCCC
CTCTCCCTCCCCCCCCCCTAACGTTACTGGCCGAAGCCGCTTGGAATAAGGCCGGTGTGCGTTTGTCTAT
ATGTTATTTTCCACCATATTGCCGTCTTTTGGCAATGTGAGGGCCCGGAAACCTGGCCCTGTCTTCTTGA
CGAGCATTCCTAGGGGTCTTTCCCCTCTCGCCAAAGGAATGCAAGGTCTGTTGAATGTCGTGAAGGAAGC
AGTTCCTCTGGAAGCTTCTTGAAGACAAACAACGTCTGTAGCGACCCTTTGCAGGCAGCGGAACCCCCCA
CCTGGCGACAGGTGCCTCTGCGGCCAAAAGCCACGTGTATAAGATACACCTGCAAAGGCGGCACAACCCC
AGTGCCACGTTGTGAGTTGGATAGTTGTGGAAAGAGTCAAATGGCTCTCCTCAAGCGTATTCAACAAGGG
GCTGAAGGATGCCCAGAAGGTACCCCATTGTATGGGATCTGATCTGGGGCCTCGGTGCACATGCTTTACA
TGTGTTTAGTCGAGGTTAAAAAAACGTCTAGGCCCCCCGAACCACGGGGACGTGGTTTTCCTTTGAAAAA
CACGATGATAAGCTTGCCACAACCCGTACCAAAGATGGGGAGTAGCAAGAGCAAGACGTCGAATTCCGGA
ATCAAGCTTGGTGGATCTTCTCGAGGTTACTACCATGGTATTTGGGTGGGTGAAGAAGGTCGACTTTCTC
GAGGTGGCACCGGTGGATCCATGGTCTTCACACTCGAAGATTTCGTTGGGGACTGGCGACAGACAGCCGG
CTACAACCTGGACCAAGTCCTTGAACAGGGAGGTGTGTCCAGTTTGTTTCAGAATCTCGGGGTGTCCGTA
ACTCCGATCCAAAGGATTGTCCTGAGCGGTGAAAATGGGCTGAAGATCGACATCCATGTCATCATCCCGT
ATGAAGGTCTGAGCGGCGACCAAATGGGCCAGATCGAAAAAATTTTTAAGGTGGTGTACCCTGTGGATGA
TCATCACTTTAAGGTGATCCTGCACTATGGCACACTGGTAATCGACGGGGTTACGCCGAACATGATCGAC
TATTTCGGACGGCCGTATGAAGGCATCGCCGTGTTCGACGGCAAAAAGATCACTGTAACAGGGACCCTGT
GGAACGGCAACAAAATTATCGACGAGCGCCTGATCAACCCCGACGGCTCCCTGCTGTTCCGAGTAACCAT
CAACGGAGTGACCGGCTGGCGGCTGTGCGAACGCATTCTGGCGTAAACGCGTCTGGAACAATCAACCTCT
GGATTACAAAATTTGTGAAAGATTGACTGGTATTCTTAACTATGTTGCTCCTTTTACGCTATGTGGATAC
GCTGCTTTAATGCCTTTGTATCATGCTATTGCTTCCCGTATGGCTTTCATTTTCTCCTCCTTGTATAAAT
CCTGGTTGCTGTCTCTTTATGAGGAGTTGTGGCCCGTTGTCAGGCAACGTGGCGTGGTGTGCACTGTGTT
TGCTGACGCAACCCCCACTGGTTGGGGCATTGCCACCACCTGTCAGCTCCTTTCCGGGACTTTCGCTTTC
CCCCTCCCTATTGCCACGGCGGAACTCATCGCCGCCTGCCTTGCCCGCTGCTGGACAGGGGCTCGGCTGT
TGGGCACTGACAATTCCGTGGTGTTGTCGGGGAAGCTGACGTCCTTTCCATGGCTGCTCGCCTGTGTTGC
CACCTGGATTCTGCGCGGGACGTCCTTCTGCTACGTCCCTTCGGCCCTCAATCCAGCGGACCTTCCTTCC
CGCGGCCTGCTGCCGGCTCTGCGGCCTCTTCCGCGTCTTCGCCTTCGCCCTCAGACGAGTCGGATCTCCC
TTTGGGCCGCCTCCCCGCCTGGAATTAATTCTGCAGTCGAGACCTAGAAAAACATGGAGCAATCACAAGT
AGCAATACAGCAGCTACCAATGCTGATTGTGCCTGGCTAGAAGCACAAGAGGAGGAGGAGGTGGGTTTTC
CAGTCACACCTCAGGTACCTTTAAGACCAATGACTTACAAGGCAGCTGTAGATCTTAGCCACTTTTTAAA
AGAAAAGAGGGGACTGGAAGGGCTAATTCACTCCCAACGAAGACAAGATATCCTTGATCTGTGGATCTAC
CACACACAAGGCTACTTCCCTGATTAGCAGAACTACACACCAGGGCCAGGGGTCAGATATCCACTGACCT
TTGGATGGTGCTACAAGCTAGTACCAGTTGAGCCAGATAAGGTAGAAGAGGCCAATAAAGGAGAGAACAC
CAGCTTGTTACACCCTGTGAGCCTGCATGGGATGGATGACCCGGAGAGAGAAGTGTTAGAGTGGAGGTTT
GACAGCCGCCTAGCATTTCATCACGTGGCCCGAGAGCTGCATCCGGAGTACTTCAAGAACTGCTGATATC
GAGCTTGCTACAAGGGACTTTCCGCTGGGGACTTTCCAGGGAGGCGTGGCCTGGGCGGGACTGGGGAGTG
GCGAGCCCTCAGATCCTGCATATAAGCAGCTGCTTTTTGCCTGTACTGGGTCTCTCTGGTTAGACCAGAT
CTGAGCCTGGGAGCTCTCTGGCTAACTAGGGAACCCACTGCTTAAGCCTCAATAAAGCTTGCCTTGAGTG
CTTCAAGTAGTGTGTGCCCGTCTGTTGTGTGACTCTGGTAACTAGAGATCCCTCAGACCCTTTTAGTCAG
TGTGGAAAATCTCTAGCAGTAGTAGTTCATGTCATCTTATTATTCAGTATTTATAACTTGCAAAGAAATG
AATATCAGAGAGTGAGAGGCCTTGACATTGCTAGCGTTTACCGTCGACCTCTAGCTAGAGCTTGGCGTAA
TCATGGTCATAGCTGTTTCCTGTGTGAAATTGTTATCCGCTCACAATTCCACACAACATACGAGCCGGAA
GCATAAAGTGTAAAGCCTGGGGTGCCTAATGAGTGAGCTAACTCACATTAATTGCGTTGCGCTCACTGCC
CGCTTTCCAGTCGGGAAACCTGTCGTGCCAGCTGCATTAATGAATCGGCCAACGCGCGGGGAGAGGCGGT
TTGCGTATTGGGCGCTCTTCCGCTTCCTCGCTCACTGACTCGCTGCGCTCGGTCGTTCGGCTGCGGCGAG
CGGTATCAGCTCACTCAAAGGCGGTAATACGGTTATCCACAGAATCAGGGGATAACGCAGGAAAGAACAT
GTGAGCAAAAGGCCAGCAAAAGGCCAGGAACCGTAAAAAGGCCGCGTTGCTGGCGTTTTTCCATAGGCTC
CGCCCCCCTGACGAGCATCACAAAAATCGACGCTCAAGTCAGAGGTGGCGAAACCCGACAGGACTATAAA
GATACCAGGCGTTTCCCCCTGGAAGCTCCCTCGTGCGCTCTCCTGTTCCGACCCTGCCGCTTACCGGATA
CCTGTCCGCCTTTCTCCCTTCGGGAAGCGTGGCGCTTTCTCATAGCTCACGCTGTAGGTATCTCAGTTCG
GTGTAGGTCGTTCGCTCCAAGCTGGGCTGTGTGCACGAACCCCCCGTTCAGCCCGACCGCTGCGCCTTAT
CCGGTAACTATCGTCTTGAGTCCAACCCGGTAAGACACGACTTATCGCCACTGGCAGCAGCCACTGGTAA
CAGGATTAGCAGAGCGAGGTATGTAGGCGGTGCTACAGAGTTCTTGAAGTGGTGGCCTAACTACGGCTAC
ACTAGAAGAACAGTATTTGGTATCTGCGCTCTGCTGAAGCCAGTTACCTTCGGAAAAAGAGTTGGTAGCT
CTTGATCCGGCAAACAAACCACCGCTGGTAGCGGTGGTTTTTTTGTTTGCAAGCAGCAGATTACGCGCAG
AAAAAAAGGATCTCAAGAAGATCCTTTGATCTTTTCTACGGGGTCTGACGCTCAGTGGAACGAAAACTCA
CGTTAAGGGATTTTGGTCATGAGATTATCAAAAAGGATCTTCACCTAGATCCTTTTAAATTAAAAATGAA
GTTTTAAATCAATCTAAAGTATATATGAGTAAACTTGGTCTGACAGTTACCAATGCTTAATCAGTGAGGC
ACCTATCTCAGCGATCTGTCTATTTCGTTCATCCATAGTTGCCTGACTCCCCGTCGTGTAGATAACTACG
ATACGGGAGGGCTTACCATCTGGCCCCAGTGCTGCAATGATACCGCGAGACCCACGCTCACCGGCTCCAG
ATTTATCAGCAATAAACCAGCCAGCCGGAAGGGCCGAGCGCAGAAGTGGTCCTGCAACTTTATCCGCCTC
CATCCAGTCTATTAATTGTTGCCGGGAAGCTAGAGTAAGTAGTTCGCCAGTTAATAGTTTGCGCAACGTT
GTTGCCATTGCTACAGGCATCGTGGTGTCACGCTCGTCGTTTGGTATGGCTTCATTCAGCTCCGGTTCCC
AACGATCAAGGCGAGTTACATGATCCCCCATGTTGTGCAAAAAAGCGGTTAGCTCCTTCGGTCCTCCGAT
CGTTGTCAGAAGTAAGTTGGCCGCAGTGTTATCACTCATGGTTATGGCAGCACTGCATAATTCTCTTACT
GTCATGCCATCCGTAAGATGCTTTTCTGTGACTGGTGAGTACTCAACCAAGTCATTCTGAGAATAGTGTA
TGCGGCGACCGAGTTGCTCTTGCCCGGCGTCAATACGGGATAATACCGCGCCACATAGCAGAACTTTAAA
AGTGCTCATCATTGGAAAACGTTCTTCGGGGCGAAAACTCTCAAGGATCTTACCGCTGTTGAGATCCAGT
TCGATGTAACCCACTCGTGCACCCAACTGATCTTCAGCATCTTTTACTTTCACCAGCGTTTCTGGGTGAG
CAAAAACAGGAAGGCAAAATGCCGCAAAAAAGGGAATAAGGGCGACACGGAAATGTTGAATACTCATACT
CTTCCTTTTTCAATATTATTGAAGCATTTATCAGGGTTATTGTCTCATGAGCGGATACATATTTGAATGT
ATTTAGAAAAATAAACAAATAGGGGTTCCGCGCACATTTCCCCGAAAAGTGCCACCTGACGTCGACGGAT
CGGGAGATCAACTTGTTTATTGCAGCTTATAATGGTTACAAATAAAGCAATAGCATCACAAATTTCACAA
ATAAAGCATTTTTTTCACTGCATTCTAGTTGTGGTTTGTCCAAACTCATCAATGTATCTTATCATGTCTG
GATCAACTGGATAACTCAAGCTAACCAAAATCATCCCAAACTTCCCACCCCATACCCTATTACCACTGCC
AATTACCTGTGGTTTCATTTACTCTAAACCTGTGATTCCTCTGAATTATTTTCATTTTAAAGAAATTGTA
TTTGTTAAATATGTACTACAAACTTAGTAGTTGGAAGGGCTAATTCACTCCCAAAGAAGACAAGATATCC
TTGATCTGTGGATCTACCACACACAAGGCTACTTCCCTGATTAGCAGAACTACACACCAGGGCCAGGGGT
CAGATATCCACTGACCTTTGGATGGTGCTACAAGCTAGTACCAGTTGAGCCAGATAAGGTAGAAGAGGCC
AATAAAGGAGAGAACACCAGCTTGTTACACCCTGTGAGCCTGCATGGGATGGATGACCCGGAGAGAGAAG
TGTTAGAGTGGAGGTTTGACAGCCGCCTAGCATTTCATCACGTGGCCCGAGAGCTGCATCCGGAGTACTT
CAAGAACTGCTGATATCGAGCTTGCTACAAGGGACTTTCCGCTGGGGACTTTCCAGGGAGGCGTGGCCTG
GGCGGGACTGGGGAGTGGCGAGCCCTCAGATCCTGCATATAAGCAGCTGCTTTTTGCCTGTACTGGGTCT
CTCTGGTTAGACCAGATCTGAGCCTGGGAGCTCTCTGGCTAACTAGGGAACCCACTGCTTAAGCCTCAAT
AAAGCTTGCCTTGAGTGCTTCAAGTAGTGTGTGCCCGTCTGTTGTGTGACTCTGGTAACTAGAGATCCCT
CAGACCCTTTTAGTCAGTGTGGAAAATCTCTAGCAGTGGCGCCCGAACAGGGACTTGAAAGCGAAAGGGA
AACCAGAGGAGCTCTCTCGACGCAGGACTCGGCTTGCTGAAGCGCGCACGGCAAGAGGCGAGGGGCGGCG
ACTGGTGAGTACGCCAAAAATTTTGACTAGCGGAGGCTAGAAGGAGAGAGATGGGTGCGAGAGCGTCAGT
ATTAAGCGGGGGAGAATTAGATCGCGATGGGAAAAAATTCGGTTAAGGCCAGGGGGAAAGAAAAAATATA
AATTAAAACATATAGTATGGGCAAGCAGGGAGCTAGAACGATTCGCAGTTAATCCTGGCCTGTTAGAAAC
ATCAGAAGGCTGTAGACAAATACTGGGACAGCTACAACCATCCCTTCAGACAGGATCAGAAGAACTTAGA
TCATTATATAATACAGTAGCAACCCTCTATTGTGTGCATCAAAGGATAGAGATAAAAGACACCAAGGAAG
CTTTAGACAAGATAGAGGAAGAGCAAAACAAAAGTAAGACCACCGCACAGCAAGCGGCCGGCCGCTGATC
TTCAGACCTGGAGGAGGAGATATGAGGGACAATTGGAGAAGTGAATTATATAAATATAAAGTAGTAAAAA
TTGAACCATTAGGAGTAGCACCCACCAAGGCAAAGAGAAGAGTGGTGCAGAGAGAAAAAAGAGCAGTGGG
AATAGGAGCTTTGTTCCTTGGGTTCTTGGGAGCAGCAGGAAGCACTATGGGCGCAGCGTCAATGACGCTG
ACGGTACAGGCCAGACAATTATTGTCTGGTATAGTGCAGCAGCAGAACAATTTGCTGAGGGCTATTGAGG
CGCAACAGCATCTGTTGCAACTCACAGTCTGGGGCATCAAGCAGCTCCAGGCAAGAATCCTGGCTGTGGA
AAGATACCTAAAGGATCAACAGCTCCTGGGGATTTGGGGTTGCTCTGGAAAACTCATTTGCACCACTGCT
GTGCCTTGGAATGCTAGTTGGAGTAATAAATCTCTGGAACAGATTTGGAATCACACGACCTGGATGGAGT
GGGACAGAGAAATTAACAATTACACAAGCTTAATACACTCCTTAATTGAAGAATCGCAAAACCAGCAAGA
AAAGAATGAACAAGAATTATTGGAATTAGATAAATGGGCAAGTTTGTGGAATTGGTTTAACATAACAAAT
TGGCTGTGGTATATAAAATTATTCATAATGATAGTAGGAGGCTTGGTAGGTTTAAGAATAGTTTTTGCTG
TACTTTCTATAGTGAATAGAGTTAGGCAGGGATATTCACCATTATCGTTTCAGACCCACCTCCCAACCCC
GAGGGGACCCGACAGGCCCGAAGGAATAGAAGAAGAAGGTGGAGAGAGAGACAGAGACAGATCCATTCGA
TTAGTGAACGGATCTCGACGGTATCGCCTTTAAAAGAAAAGGGGGGATTGGGGGGTACAGTGCAGGGGAA
AGAATAGTAGACATAATAGCAACAGACATACAAACTAAAGAATTACAAAAACAAATTACAAAAATTCAAA
ATTTTCGGGTTTATTACAGGGACAGCAGAGATCCAGTTTATCGATAAGCTTGGGAGTTCCGCGTTACATA
ACTTACGGTAAATGGCCCGCCTGGCTGACCGCCCAACGACCCCCGCCCATTGACGTCAATAATGACGTAT
GTTCCCATAGTAACGCCAATAGGGACTTTCCATTGACGTCAATGGGTGGAGTATTTACGGTAAACTGCCC
ACTTGGCAGTACATCAAGTGTATCATATGCCAAGTACGCCCCCTATTGACGTCAATGACGGTAAATGGCC
CGCCTGGCATTATGCCCAGTACATGACCTTATGGGACTTTCCTACTTGGCAGTACATCTACGTATTAGTC
ATCGCTATTACCATGGTGATGCGGTTTTGGCAGTACATCAATGGGCGTGGATAGCGGTTTGACTCACGGG
GATTTCCAAGTCTCCACCCCATTGACGTCAATGGGAGTTTGTTTTGGCACCAAAATCAACGGGACTTTCC
AAAATGTCGTAACAACTCCGCCCCATTGACGCAAATGGGCGGTAGGCGTGTACGGTGGGAGGTCTATATA
AGCAGAGCTCGTTTAGTGAACCGTCAGATCGCCTGGAGACGCCATCCACGCTGTTTTGACCTCCATAGAA
GACACCGACTCTACTAGAGGATCTATTTCCGGTGAATTCCTCGAGACTAGTTCTAGAGCGGCCGCGGATC
CATGGGATGCACCGTTAGCGCCGAAGACAAAGCAGCGGCGGAGCGAAGCAAGATGATTGACAAAAATTTG
AGAGAGGATGGCGAGAAGGCGGCTCGCGAGGTCAAACTGTTGCTTCTGGGTGCCGGAGAGAGCGGCAAGA
GCACTATTGTAAAACAGATGAAGATCATTCATGAGGATGGCTACTCAGAGGAGGAATGTCGGCAATACCG
CGCAGTTGTGTATAGTAATACTATTCAATCCATTATGGCAATTGTAAAGGCGATGGGCAACCTCCAGATC
GACTTTGCTGACCCGCAGAGGGCAGACGACGCGAGGCAGCTGTTCGCCTTGAGCTGCGCCGCTATGGTGA
GCAAGGGCGAGGAGCTGTTCACCGGGGTGGTGCCCATCCTGGTCGAGCTGGACGGCGACGTAAACGGCCA
CAAGTTCAGCGTGTCCGGCGAGGGCGAGGGCGATGCCACCTACGGCAAGCTGACCCTGAAGTTCATCTGC
ACCACCGGCAAGCTGCCCGTGCCCTGGCCCACCCTCGTGACCACCTTCGGCTACGGCCTGATGTGCTTCG
CCCGCTACCCCGACCACATGAAGCAGCACGACTTCTTCAAGTCCGCCATGCCCGAAGGCTACGTCCAGGA
GCGCACCATCTTCTTCAAGGACGACGGCAACTACAAGACCCGCGCCGAGGTGAAG
