>Addgene plasmid #189736 | pLVX-CMV-Galpha-i2 ONE-GO | depositor partial sequence | sequence record 394362 | CMV promoter; MCS; Ga-YFP; IRES; Nanoluc detector module; WPRE
TCGGGTTTATTACAGGGACAGCAGAGATCCAGTTTATCGATAAGCTTGGGAGTTCCGCGTTACATAACTT
ACGGTAAATGGCCCGCCTGGCTGACCGCCCAACGACCCCCGCCCATTGACGTCAATAATGACGTATGTTC
CCATAGTAACGCCAATAGGGACTTTCCATTGACGTCAATGGGTGGAGTATTTACGGTAAACTGCCCACTT
GGCAGTACATCAAGTGTATCATATGCCAAGTACGCCCCCTATTGACGTCAATGACGGTAAATGGCCCGCC
TGGCATTATGCCCAGTACATGACCTTATGGGACTTTCCTACTTGGCAGTACATCTACGTATTAGTCATCG
CTATTACCATGGTGATGCGGTTTTGGCAGTACATCAATGGGCGTGGATAGCGGTTTGACTCACGGGGATT
TCCAAGTCTCCACCCCATTGACGTCAATGGGAGTTTGTTTTGGCACCAAAATCAACGGGACTTTCCAAAA
TGTCGTAACAACTCCGCCCCATTGACGCAAATGGGCGGTAGGCGTGTACGGTGGGAGGTCTATATAAGCA
GAGCTCGTTTAGTGAACCGTCAGATCGCCTGGAGACGCCATCCACGCTGTTTTGACCTCCATAGAAGACA
CCGACTCTACTAGAGGATCTATTTCCGGTGAATTCCTCGAGACTAGTTCTAGAGCGGCCGCGGATCCATG
GGATGCACCGTTAGCGCCGAAGACAAAGCAGCGGCGGAGCGAAGCAAGATGATTGACAAAAATTTGAGAG
AGGATGGCGAGAAGGCGGCTCGCGAGGTCAAACTGTTGCTTCTGGGTGCCGGAGAGAGCGGCAAGAGCAC
TATTGTAAAACAGATGAAGATCATTCATGAGGATGGCTACTCAGAGGAGGAATGTCGGCAATACCGCGCA
GTTGTGTATAGTAATACTATTCAATCCATTATGGCAATTGTAAAGGCGATGGGCAACCTCCAGATCGACT
TTGCTGACCCGCAGAGGGCAGACGACGCGAGGCAGCTGTTCGCCTTGAGCTGCGCCGCTATGGTGAGCAA
GGGCGAGGAGCTGTTCACCGGGGTGGTGCCCATCCTGGTCGAGCTGGACGGCGACGTAAACGGCCACAAG
TTCAGCGTGTCCGGCGAGGGCGAGGGCGATGCCACCTACGGCAAGCTGACCCTGAAGTTCATCTGCACCA
CCGGCAAGCTGCCCGTGCCCTGGCCCACCCTCGTGACCACCTTCGGCTACGGCCTGATGTGCTTCGCCCG
CTACCCCGACCACATGAAGCAGCACGACTTCTTCAAGTCCGCCATGCCCGAAGGCTACGTCCAGGAGCGC
ACCATCTTCTTCAAGGACGACGGCAACTACAAGACCCGCGCCGAGGTGAAGTTCGAGGGCGACACCCTGG
TGAACCGCATCGAGCTGAAGGGCATCGACTTCAAGGAGGACGGCAACATCCTGGGGCACAAGCTGGAGTA
CAACTACAACAGCCACAACGTCTATATCATGGCCGACAAGCAGAAGAACGGCATCAAGGTGAACTTCAAG
ATCCGCCACAACATCGAGGACGGCAGCGTGCAGCTCGCCGACCACTACCAGCAGAACACCCCCATCGGCG
ACGGCCCCGTGTTGCTGCCCGACAACCACTACCTGAGCTACCAGTCCGCCCTGAGCAAAGACCCCAACGA
GAAGCGCGATCACATGGTCCTGCTGGAGTTCGTGACCGCCGCCGGGATCACTCTCGGCATGGACGAGCTG
TACAAGAGCGGCGAGGAACAAGGGATGTTGCCGGAAGATCTGTCAGGAGTGATTCGGCGGCTGTGGGCCG
ACCATGGAGTGCAAGCGTGCTTTGGGAGGAGCCGGGAATACCAACTGAACGATTCCGCCGCTTATTACTT
GAACGACCTTGAGCGCATTGCTCAAAGCGATTATATTCCAACTCAACAAGATGTACTGAGAACACGCGTG
AAGACAACAGGAATAGTAGAGACTCATTTCACGTTTAAGGATCTCCACTTTAAAATGTTCGATGTTGGAG
GACAACGATCTGAGCGCAAGAAGTGGATACACTGTTTTGAGGGCGTTACCGCGATCATTTTCTGTGTTGC
TTTGTCTGCATACGACCTCGTCTTGGCAGAGGATGAAGAAATGAATCGAATGCACGAATCCATGAAGTTG
TTTGATTCTATATGCAACAATAAGTGGTTTACTGATACCAGCATCATACTTTTCTTGAATAAAAAAGACT
TGTTTGAGGAGAAGATAACACAGAGCCCACTTACGATTTGTTTCCCGGAGTATACGGGAGCGAACAAGTA
TGATGAAGCCGCAAGTTATATCCAATCCAAGTTTGAGGACCTGAATAAGAGAAAAGACACAAAGGAGATT
TACACACACTTCACCTGTGCCACTGACACTAAAAACGTCCAATTTGTTTTCGACGCCGTTACCGATGTCA
TAATAAAAAATAACCTCAAAGACTGTGGTCTTTTTTAAGCGGCCGCCGCCCCTCTCCCTCCCCCCCCCCT
AACGTTACTGGCCGAAGCCGCTTGGAATAAGGCCGGTGTGCGTTTGTCTATATGTTATTTTCCACCATAT
TGCCGTCTTTTGGCAATGTGAGGGCCCGGAAACCTGGCCCTGTCTTCTTGACGAGCATTCCTAGGGGTCT
TTCCCCTCTCGCCAAAGGAATGCAAGGTCTGTTGAATGTCGTGAAGGAAGCAGTTCCTCTGGAAGCTTCT
TGAAGACAAACAACGTCTGTAGCGACCCTTTGCAGGCAGCGGAACCCCCCACCTGGCGACAGGTGCCTCT
GCGGCCAAAAGCCACGTGTATAAGATACACCTGCAAAGGCGGCACAACCCCAGTGCCACGTTGTGAGTTG
GATAGTTGTGGAAAGAGTCAAATGGCTCTCCTCAAGCGTATTCAACAAGGGGCTGAAGGATGCCCAGAAG
GTACCCCATTGTATGGGATCTGATCTGGGGCCTCGGTGCACATGCTTTACATGTGTTTAGTCGAGGTTAA
AAAAACGTCTAGGCCCCCCGAACCACGGGGACGTGGTTTTCCTTTGAAAAACACGATGATAAGCTTGCCA
CAACCCGTACCAAAGATGGGGAGTAGCAAGAGCAAGACGTCGAATTCCGGAATCAAGCTTGGTGGATCTT
CTCGAGGTTACTACCATGGTATTTGGGTGGGTGAAGAAGGTCGACTTTCTCGAGGTGGCACCGGTGGATC
CATGGTCTTCACACTCGAAGATTTCGTTGGGGACTGGCGACAGACAGCCGGCTACAACCTGGACCAAGTC
CTTGAACAGGGAGGTGTGTCCAGTTTGTTTCAGAATCTCGGGGTGTCCGTAACTCCGATCCAAAGGATTG
TCCTGAGCGGTGAAAATGGGCTGAAGATCGACATCCATGTCATCATCCCGTATGAAGGTCTGAGCGGCGA
CCAAATGGGCCAGATCGAAAAAATTTTTAAGGTGGTGTACCCTGTGGATGATCATCACTTTAAGGTGATC
CTGCACTATGGCACACTGGTAATCGACGGGGTTACGCCGAACATGATCGACTATTTCGGACGGCCGTATG
AAGGCATCGCCGTGTTCGACGGCAAAAAGATCACTGTAACAGGGACCCTGTGGAACGGCAACAAAATTAT
CGACGAGCGCCTGATCAACCCCGACGGCTCCCTGCTGTTCCGAGTAACCATCAACGGAGTGACCGGCTGG
CGGCTGTGCGAACGCATTCTGGCGTAAACGCGTCTGGAACAATCAACCTCTGGATTACAAAATTTGTGAA
AGATTGACTGGTATTCTTAACTATGTTGCTCCTTTTACGCTATGTGGATACGCTGCTTTAATGCCTTTGT
ATCATGCTATTGCTTCCCGTATGGCTTTCATTTTCTCCTCCTTGTATAAATCCTGGTTGCTGTCTCTTTA
TGAGGAGTTGTGGCCCGTTGTCAGGCAACGTGGCGTGGTGTGCACTGTGTTTGCTGACGCAACCCCCACT
GGTTGGGGCATTGCCACCACCTGTCAGCTCCTTTCCGGGACTTTCGCTTTCCCCCTCCCTATTGCCACGG
CGGAACTCATCGCCGCCTGCCTTGCCCGCTGCTGGACAGGGGCTCGGCTGTTGGGCACTGACAATTCCGT
GGTGTTGTCGGGGAAGCTGACGTCCTTTCCATGGCTGCTCGCCTGTGTTGCCACCTGGATTCTGCGCGGG
ACGTCCTTCTGCTACGTCCCTTCGGCCCTCAATCCAGCGGACCTTCCTTCCCGCGGCCTGCTGCCGGCTC
TGCGGCCTCTTCCGCGTCTTCGCCTTCGCCCTCAGACGAGTCGGATCTCCCTTTGGGCCGCCTCCCCGC
